>Addgene plasmid #52510 | FLAG-HA-mRFP-pcDNA3.1- | depositor full sequence | sequence record 81664 | FLAG-HA-mRFP-pcDNA3.1- sequence 6123 bps
GACGGATCGGGAGATCTCCCGATCCCCTATGGTGCACTCTCAGTACAATCTGCTCTGATGCCGCATAGTT
AAGCCAGTATCTGCTCCCTGCTTGTGTGTTGGAGGTCGCTGAGTAGTGCGCGAGCAAAATTTAAGCTACA
ACAAGGCAAGGCTTGACCGACAATTGCATGAAGAATCTGCTTAGGGTTAGGCGTTTTGCGCTGCTTCGCG
ATGTACGGGCCAGATATACGCGTTGACATTGATTATTGACTAGTTATTAATAGTAATCAATTACGGGGTC
ATTAGTTCATAGCCCATATATGGAGTTCCGCGTTACATAACTTACGGTAAATGGCCCGCCTGGCTGACCG
CCCAACGACCCCCGCCCATTGACGTCAATAATGACGTATGTTCCCATAGTAACGCCAATAGGGACTTTCC
ATTGACGTCAATGGGTGGAGTATTTACGGTAAACTGCCCACTTGGCAGTACATCAAGTGTATCATATGCC
AAGTACGCCCCCTATTGACGTCAATGACGGTAAATGGCCCGCCTGGCATTATGCCCAGTACATGACCTTA
TGGGACTTTCCTACTTGGCAGTACATCTACGTATTAGTCATCGCTATTACCATGGTGATGCGGTTTTGGC
AGTACATCAATGGGCGTGGATAGCGGTTTGACTCACGGGGATTTCCAAGTCTCCACCCCATTGACGTCAA
TGGGAGTTTGTTTTGGCACCAAAATCAACGGGACTTTCCAAAATGTCGTAACAACTCCGCCCCATTGACG
CAAATGGGCGGTAGGCGTGTACGGTGGGAGGTCTATATAAGCAGAGCTCTCTGGCTAACTAGAGAACCCA
CTGCTTACTGGCTTATCGAAATTAATACGACTCACTATAGGGAGACCCAAGCTGGCTAGCCACCATGGAC
TACAAAGACGATGACGATAAAGGGGGCGGTGGAGGTTACCCATACGATGTTCCAGATTACGCTGGTGGAG
GTGGAGGTTCTAGAATGGCCTCCTCCGAGGACGTCATCAAGGAGTTCATGCGCTTCAAGGTGCGCATGGA
GGGCTCCGTGAACGGCCACGAGTTCGAGATCGAGGGCGAGGGCGAGGGCCGCCCCTACGAGGGCACCCAG
ACCGCCAAGCTGAAGGTGACCAAGGGCGGCCCCCTGCCCTTCGCCTGGGACATCCTGTCCCCTCAGTTCC
AGTACGGCTCCAAGGCCTACGTGAAGCACCCCGCCGACATCCCCGACTACTTGAAGCTGTCCTTCCCCGA
GGGCTTCAAGTGGGAGCGCGTGATGAACTTCGAGGACGGCGGCGTGGTGACCGTGACCCAGGACTCCTCC
CTGCAGGACGGCGAGTTCATCTACAAGGTGAAGCTGCGCGGCACCAACTTCCCCTCCGACGGCCCCGTAA
TGCAGAAGAAGACCATGGGCTGGGAGGCCTCCACCGAGCGGATGTACCCCGAGGACGGCGCCCTGAAGGG
CGAGATCAAGATGAGGCTGAAGCTGAAGGACGGCGGCCACTACGACGCCGAGGTCAAGACCACCTACATG
GCCAAGAAGCCCGTGCAGCTGCCCGGCGCCTACAAGACCGACATCAAGCTGGACATCACCTCCCACAACG
AGGACTACACCATCGTGGAACAGTACGAGCGCGCCGAGGGCCGCCACTCCACCGGCGCCTAAGGATCCGA
GCTCGGTACCAAGCTTAAGTTTAAACCGCTGATCAGCCTCGACTGTGCCTTCTAGTTGCCAGCCATCTGT
TGTTTGCCCCTCCCCCGTGCCTTCCTTGACCCTGGAAGGTGCCACTCCCACTGTCCTTTCCTAATAAAAT
GAGGAAATTGCATCGCATTGTCTGAGTAGGTGTCATTCTATTCTGGGGGGTGGGGTGGGGCAGGACAGCA
AGGGGGAGGATTGGGAAGACAATAGCAGGCATGCTGGGGATGCGGTGGGCTCTATGGCTTCTGAGGCGGA
AAGAACCAGCTGGGGCTCTAGGGGGTATCCCC
[124 nt withheld, positions 1993-2116]
C
[91 nt withheld, positions 2118-2208]
A
[49 nt withheld, positions 2210-2258]
CCTTTGACGTTGGAGTCCACGTTCTTT
[37 nt withheld, positions 2286-2322]
ACCCTATCTCGGTCTATTCTTTTGATTTATAAGGGATTTTGCCGATTTCGGCCTATTGGTTAAAAAATGA
GCTGATTTAACAAAAATTTAACGCGAATTAATTCTGTGGAATGTGTGTCAGTTAGGGTGTGGAAAGTCCC
CAGGCTCCCCAGCAGGCAGAAGTATGCAAAGCATGCATCTCAATTAGTCAGCAACCAGGTGTGGAAAGTC
CCCAGGCTCCCCAGCAGGCAGAAGTATGCAAAGCATGCATCTCAATTAGTCAGCAACCATAGTCCCGCCC
CTAACTCCGCCCATCCCGCCCCTAACTCCGCCCAGTTCCGCCCATTCTCCGCCCCATGGCTGACTAATTT
TTTTTATTTATGCAGAGGCCGAGGCCGCCTCTGCCTCTGAGCTATTCCAGAAGTAGTGAGGAGGCTTTTT
TGGAGGCCTAGGCTTTTGCAAAAAGCTCCCGGGAGCTTGTATATCCATTTTCGGATCTGATCAAGAGACA
GGATGAGGATCGTTTCGCATGATTGAACAAGATGGATTGCACGCAGGTTCTCCGGCCGCTTGGGTGGAGA
GGCTATTCGGCTATGACTGGGCACAACAGACAATCGGCTGCTCTGATGCCGCCGTGTTCCGGCTGTCAGC
GCAGGGGCGCCCGGTTCTTTTTGTCAAGACCGACCTGTCCGGTGCCCTGAATGAACTGCAGGACGAGGCA
GCGCGGCTATCGTGGCTGGCCACGACGGGCGTTCCTTGCGCAGCTGTGCTCGACGTTGTCACTGAAGCGG
GAAGGGACTGGCTGCTATTGGGCGAAGTGCCGGGGCAGGATCTCCTGTCATCTCACCTTGCTCCTGCCGA
GAAAGTATCCATCATGGCTGATGCAATGCGGCGGCTGCATACGCTTGATCCGGCTACCTGCCCATTCGAC
CACCAAGCGAAACATCGCATCGAGCGAGCACGTACTCGGATGGAAGCCGGTCTTGTCGATCAGGATGATC
TGGACGAAGAGCATCAGGGGCTCGCGCCAGCCGAACTGTTCGCCAGGCTCAAGGCGCGCATGCCCGACGG
CGAGGATCTCGTCGTGACCCATGGCGATGCCTGCTTGCCGAATATCATGGTGGAAAATGGCCGCTTTTCT
GGATTCATCGACTGTGGCCGGCTGGGTGTGGCGGACCGCTATCAGGACATAGCGTTGGCTACCCGTGATA
TTGCTGAAGAGCTTGGCGGCGAATGGGCTGACCGCTTCCTCGTGCTTTACGGTATCGCCGCTCCCGATTC
GCAGCGCATCGCCTTCTATCGCCTTCTTGACGAGTTCTTCTGAGCGGGACTCTGGGGTTCGAAATGACCG
ACCAAGCGACGCCCAACCTGCCATCACGAGATTTCGATTCCACCGCCGCCTTCTATGAAAGGTTGGGCTT
CGGAATCGTTTTCCGGGACGCCGGCTGGATGATCCTCCAGCGCGGGGATCTCATGCTGGAGTTCTTCGCC
CACCCCAACTTGTTTATTGCAGCTTATAATGGTTACAAATAAAGCAATAGCATCACAAATTTCACAAATA
AAGCATTTTTTTCACTGCATTCTAGTTGTGGTTTGTCCAAACTCATCAATGTATCTTATCATGTCTGTAT
ACCGTCGACCTCTAGCTAGAGCTTGGCGTAATCATGGTCATAGCTGTTTCCTGTGTGAAATTGTTATCCG
CTCACAATTCCACACAACATACGAGCCGGAAGCATAAAGTGTAAAGCCTGGGGTGCCTAATGAGTGAGCT
AACTCACATTAATTGCGTTGCGCTCACTGCCCGCTTTCCAGTCGGGAAACCTGTCGTGCCAGCTGCATTA
ATGAATCGGCCAACGCGCGGGGAGAGGCGGTTTGCGTATTGGGCGCTCTTCCGCTTCCTCGCTCACTGAC
TCGCTGCGCTCGGTCGTTCGGCTGCGGCGAGCGGTATCAGCTCACTCAAAGGCGGTAATACGGTTATCCA
CAGAATCAGGGGATAACGCAGGAAAGAACATGTGAGCAAAAGGCCAGCAAAAGGCCAGGAACCGTAAAAA
GGCCGCGTTGCTGGCGTTTTTCCATAGGCTCCGCCCCCCTGACGAGCATCACAAAAATCGACGCTCAAGT
CAGAGGTGGCGAAACCCGACAGGACTATAAAGATACCAGGCGTTTCCCCCTGGAAGCTCCCTCGTGCGCT
CTCCTGTTCCGACCCTGCCGCTTACCGGATACCTGTCCGCCTTTCTCCCTTCGGGAAGCGTGGCGCTTTC
TCATAGCTCACGCTGTAGGTATCTCAGTTCGGTGTAGGTCGTTCGCTCCAAGCTGGGCTGTGTGCACGAA
CCCCCCGTTCAGCCCGACCGCTGCGCCTTATCCGGTAACTATCGTCTTGAGTCCAACCCGGTAAGACACG
ACTTATCGCCACTGGCAGCAGCCACTGGTAACAGGATTAGCAGAGCGAGGTATGTAGGCGGTGCTACAGA
GTTCTTGAAGTGGTGGCCTAACTACGGCTACACTAGAAGAACAGTATTTGGTATCTGCGCTCTGCTGAAG
CCAGTTACCTTCGGAAAAAGAGTTGGTAGCTCTTGATCCGGCAAACAAACCACCGCTGGTAGCGGTTTTT
TTGTTTGCAAGCAGCAGATTACGCGCAGAAAAAAAGGATCTCAAGAAGATCCTTTGATCTTTTCTACGGG
GTCTGACGCTCAGTGGAACGAAAACTCACGTTAAGGGATTTTGGTCATGAGATTATCAAAAAGGATCTTC
ACCTAGATCCTTTTAAATTAAAAATGAAGTTTTAAATCAATCTAAAGTATATATGAGTAAACTTGGTCTG
ACAGTTACCAATGCTTAATCAGTGAGGCACCTATCTCAGCGATCTGTCTATTTCGTTCATCCATAGTTGC
CTGACTCCCCGTCGTGTAGATAACTACGATACGGGAGGGCTTACCATCTGGCCCCAGTGCTGCAATGATA
CCGCGAGACCCACGCTCACCGGCTCCAGATTTATCAGCAATAAACCAGCCAGCCGGAAGGGCCGAGCGCA
GAAGTGGTCCTGCAACTTTATCCGCCTCCATCCAGTCTATTAATTGTTGCCGGGAAGCTAGAGTAAGTAG
TTCGCCAGTTAATAGTTTGCGCAACGTTGTTGCCATTGCTACAGGCATCGTGGTGTCACGCTCGTCGTTT
GGTATGGCTTCATTCAGCTCCGGTTCCCAACGATCAAGGCGAGTTACATGATCCCCCATGTTGTGCAAAA
AAGCGGTTAGCTCCTTCGGTCCTCCGATCGTTGTCAGAAGTAAGTTGGCCGCAGTGTTATCACTCATGGT
TATGGCAGCACTGCATAATTCTCTTACTGTCATGCCATCCGTAAGATGCTTTTCTGTGACTGGTGAGTAC
TCAACCAAGTCATTCTGAGAATAGTGTATGCGGCGACCGAGTTGCTCTTGCCCGGCGTCAATACGGGATA
ATACCGCGCCACATAGCAGAACTTTAAAAGTGCTCATCATTGGAAAACGTTCTTCGGGGCGAAAACTCTC
AAGGATCTTACCGCTGTTGAGATCCAGTTCGATGTAACCCACTCGTGCACCCAACTGATCTTCAGCATCT
TTTACTTTCACCAGCGTTTCTGGGTGAGCAAAAACAGGAAGGCAAAATGCCGCAAAAAAGGGAATAAGGG
CGACACGGAAATGTTGAATACTCATACTCTTCCTTTTTCAATATTATTGAAGCATTTATCAGGGTTATTG
TCTCATGAGCGGATACATATTTGAATGTATTTAGAAAAATAAACAAATAGGGGTTCCGCGCACATTTCCC
CGAAAAGTGCCACCTGACGTC
Features (pLannotate 1.2.2; 22 found; start..end, strand, type, name):
     28..80      -  misc_feature   bom (fragment): basis of mobility region from pBR322
    235..614     +  enhancer       CMV enhancer: human cytomegalovirus immediate early enhancer
    615..818     +  promoter       CMV promoter: human cytomegalovirus (CMV) immediate early promoter
    814..847     +  LTR            5' LTR (truncated) (fragment): truncated 5' long terminal repeat (LTR) from HIV-1
    863..881     +  promoter       T7 promoter: promoter for bacteriophage T7 RNA polymerase
    907..931     +  CDS            3xFLAG (fragment): three tandem FLAG® epitope tags
    947..973     +  CDS            3xHA (fragment): three tandem HA epitope tags
    995..1672    +  CDS            mRFP1: monomeric derivative of DsRed (Campbell et al., 2002) mammalian codon-optimized
   1723..1947    +  polyA_signal   bGH poly(A) signal: bovine growth hormone polyadenylation signal
   1951..1972    +  promoter       SV40 promoter (fragment): SV40 enhancer and early promoter
   1993..2421    +  rep_origin     f1 ori (sequence partly withheld): f1 bacteriophage origin of replication; arrow indicates direction of (+) strand synthesis
   2435..2764    +  promoter       SV40 promoter: SV40 enhancer and early promoter
   2831..3622    +  CDS            neo: KKA2_KLEPN - Also known as kan, nptII. Experimental evidence at protein level: Swiss-Prot protein existence level 1. Resistance to kanamycin, neomycin, paromomycin, ribostamycin, butirosin and gentamicin B. From Klebsiella pneumoniae.
   3646..3804    +  CDS            ble (fragment): BLE_KLEPN - Experimental evidence at protein level: Swiss-Prot protein existence level 1. Binding protein with a strong affinity to the bleomycin family of antibiotics. Binds to CL990; an antimitotic-antibiotic compound. From Klebsiella pneumoniae.
   3799..3920    +  polyA_signal   SV40 poly(A) signal: SV40 polyadenylation signal
   3993..4009    -  protein_bind   lac operator: The lac repressor binds to the lac operator to inhibit transcription in E. coli. This inhibition can be relieved by adding lactose or isopropyl-β-D-thiogalactopyranoside (IPTG). lac repressor encoded by lacI
   4017..4047    -  promoter       lac promoter: promoter for the E. coli lac operon
   4062..4083    -  protein_bind   CAP binding site: CAP binding activates transcription in the presence of cAMP. E. coli catabolite activator protein
   4096..4188    -  CDS            lacI (fragment): lac repressor; lacI; The lac repressor binds to the lac operator to inhibit transcription in E. coli. This inhibition can be relieved by adding lactose or isopropyl-β-D-thiogalactopyranoside (IPTG).
   4371..4956    -  rep_origin     ori: high-copy-number ColE1/pMB1/pBR322/pUC origin of replication
   5127..5987    -  CDS            AmpR: β-lactamase; bla; confers resistance to ampicillin, carbenicillin, and related antibiotics
   5988..6092    -  promoter       AmpR promoter: bla
