[The description below was written by a language model from this plasmid's Addgene catalogue record and pLannotate feature annotations shown in this document.]
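Description:
FLAG-HA-mRFP-pcDNA3.1- is a 6,123 bp mammalian expression plasmid built on the Invitrogen pcDNA3.1(-) backbone, which the depositor modified by placing a tandem epitope tag module ahead of the multiple cloning site. That module reads Kozak sequence, FLAG, a five-glycine linker, HA, a second five-glycine linker, then the cloning sites. The feature table labels the two tags as fragments of 3xFLAG and 3xHA, which is consistent with single copies of each epitope. The insert is mRFP1, the monomeric engineered derivative of the tetrameric Discosoma red fluorescent protein. It was cloned between XbaI and BamHI, both of which are retained, so that it is translated as an N-terminally FLAG-HA-tagged fusion.

Expression is driven by the human CMV immediate early enhancer and promoter and terminated by the bovine growth hormone polyadenylation signal. A T7 promoter sits between the CMV promoter and the tag, and serves as a sequencing primer site. A separate cassette with the SV40 early promoter, the neomycin phosphotransferase gene and an SV40 poly(A) signal allows G418 selection of stably transfected mammalian cells. In E. coli the plasmid is maintained through a high-copy ColE1/pUC-type origin and selected with ampicillin through the β-lactamase gene, and an f1 origin is also present. The short annotations for an HIV-1 LTR, ble, lacI and a second SV40 promoter are fragmentary matches, probably backbone remnants or annotation artefacts rather than functional elements.

The stated purpose is to express FLAG-HA-tagged mRFP in mammalian cells. The record does not describe a more specific use, although such a tagged fluorescent protein could plausibly serve as a control alongside other FLAG-HA fusions in the same backbone.
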