Addgene plasmid #52510: FLAG-HA-mRFP-pcDNA3.1-
Purpose: expresses mRFP in mammalian cells with FLAG-HA tag at N-terminus
Depositing lab: Adam Antebi. Depositing organization: Max Planck Institute for Biology of Ageing. Publication: DRE-1/FBXO11-Dependent Degradation of BLMP-1/BLIMP-1 Governs C. elegans Developmental Timing and Maturation. Horn M, Geisen C, Cermak L, Becker B, Nakamura S, Klein C, Pagano M, Antebi A. Dev Cell. 2014 Mar 4. pii: S1534-5807(14)00069-0. doi: 10.1016/j.devcel.2014.01.028. PubMed 24613396.
Backbone
  Vector backbone: pcDNA3.1-
  Backbone manufacturer: Invitrogen
  Backbone size w/o insert (bp): 5439
  Total vector size (bp): 6123
  Modifications to backbone: added FLAG-HA tag in front of MCS, tag coding sequence has: Kozak – FLAG - 5x Glycine – HA – 5x Glycine – MCS ...
  Vector type: Mammalian Expression
  Selectable markers: Neomycin (select with G418)
Growth in bacteria
  Bacterial resistance: Ampicillin, 100 μg/mL
  Growth temperature: 37°C
  Growth strain: DH5alpha
  Copy number: High Copy
Gene/Insert
  Gene/Insert name: mRFP
  Species: discosoma
  Insert size (bp): 684
  Mutation: engineered variant of tetrameric red fluorescent protein from Discosoma GenBank Accession Number AAF03369
  GenBank ID: AF506027.1
  Promoter: CMV
  Tag / fusion protein: FLAG-HA (N terminal on backbone)
  Cloning method: Restriction Enzyme; 5′ cloning site Xba I (not destroyed); 3′ cloning site BamH I (not destroyed)
  Sequencing primers: 5′ T7; 3′ BGH-polyA reverse
Resource information
  A portion of this plasmid was derived from a plasmid made by: original cDNA for mRFP generated by R.Y. Tsien lab: Campbell, R.E., Tour, O., Palmer, A.E., Steinbach, P., Baird, G.S., Zacharias, D.A., and Tsien, R.Y. 2002. A monomeric red fluorescent protein. Proc. Natl. Acad. Sci. 99: 7877-7882. Accession: AF506027
Terms and licenses: Academic/Nonprofit Terms; Industry Terms: Not Available to Industry
How to cite: FLAG-HA-mRFP-pcDNA3.1- was a gift from Adam Antebi (Addgene plasmid # 52510 ; http://n2t.net/addgene:52510 ; RRID:Addgene_52510)
