>Addgene plasmid #52510 | FLAG-HA-mRFP-pcDNA3.1- | addgene partial sequence | sequence record 119974 | CMV-F 5'-CGCAAATGGGCGGTAGGCGTG-3'
ACTAGAGAACCCACTGCTTACTGGCTTATCGAAATTAATACGACTCACTATAGGGAGACCCAAGCTGGCT
AGCCACCATGGACTACAAAGACGATGACGATAAAGGGGGCGGTGGAGGTTACCCATACGATGTTCCAGAT
TACGCTGGTGGAGGTGGAGGTTCTAGAATGGCCTCCTCCGAGGACGTCATCAAGGAGTTCATGCGCTTCA
AGGTGCGCATGGAGGGCTCCGTGAACGGCCACGAGTTCGAGATCGAGGGCGAGGGCGAGGGCCGCCCCTA
CGAGGGCACCCAGACCGCCAAGCTGAAGGTGACCAAGGGCGGCCCCCTGCCCTTCGCCTGGGACATCCTG
TCCCCTCAGTTCCAGTACGGCTCCAAGGCCTACGTGAAGCACCCCGCCGACATCCCCGACTACTTGAAGC
TGTCCTTCCCCGAGGGCTTCAAGTGGGAGCGCGTGATGAACTTCGAGGACGGCGGCGTGGTGACCGTGAC
CCAGGACTCCTCCCTGCAGGACGGCGAGTTCATCTACAAGGTGAAGCTGCGCGGCACCAACTTCCCCTCC
GACGGCCCCGTAATGCAGAAGAAGACCATGGGCTGGGAGGCCTCCACCGAGCGGATGTACCCCGAGGACG
GCGCCCTGAAGGGCGAGATCAAGATGAGGCTGAAGCTGAAGGACGGCGGCCACTACGACGCCGAGGTCAA
GACCACCTACATGGCCAAGAAGCCCGTGCAGCTGCCCGGCGCCTACAAGACCGACATCAAGCTGGACATC
ACCTCCCACAACGAGGACTACACCATC
