>Addgene plasmid #52510 | FLAG-HA-mRFP-pcDNA3.1- | addgene partial sequence | sequence record 119977 | BGH-rev 5'-TAGAAGGCACAGTCGAGG-3'
CTCGGATCCTTAGGCGCCGGTGGAGTGGCGGCCCTCGGCGCGCTCGTACTGTTCCACGATGGTGTAGTCC
TCGTTGTGGGAGGTGATGTCCAGCTTGATGTCGGTCTTGTAGGCGCCGGGCAGCTGCACGGGCTTCTTGG
CCATGTAGGTGGTCTTGACCTCGGCGTCGTAGTGGCCGCCGTCCTTCAGCTTCAGCCTCATCTTGATCTC
GCCCTTCAGGGCGCCGTCCTCGGGGTACATCCGCTCGGTGGAGGCCTCCCAGCCCATGGTCTTCTTCTGC
ATTACGGGGCCGTCGGAGGGGAAGTTGGTGCCGCGCAGCTTCACCTTGTAGATGAACTCGCCGTCCTGCA
GGGAGGAGTCCTGGGTCACGGTCACCACGCCGCCGTCCTCGAAGTTCATCACGCGCTCCCACTTGAAGCC
CTCGGGGAAGGACAGCTTCAAGTAGTCGGGGATGTCGGCGGGGTGCTTCACGTAGGCCTTGGAGCCGTAC
TGGAACTGAGGGGACAGGATGTCCCAGGCGAAGGGCAGGGGGCCGCCCTTGGTCACCTTCAGCTTGGCGG
TCTGGGTGCCCTCGTAGGGGCGGCCCTCGCCCTCGCCCTCGATCTCGAACTCGTGGCCGTTCACGGAGCC
CTCCATGCGCACCTTGAAGCGCATGAACTCCTTGATGACGTCCTCGGAGGAGGCCATTCTAGAACCTCCA
CCTCCACCAGCGTAATCTGGAACATCGTATGGGTAACCTCCACCGCCCCCTTTATCGTCATCGTCTTTGT
AGTCCATGGTGGCTAGCCAGCTTGGGTCTCCCTATAGTGAGTCGTATTAATTTCGATAAGCCAGTAAGCA
GTGGGTTCTCTAGTTAG
